>Addgene plasmid #49351 | pMPRA3 | addgene full sequence | sequence record 450110 | Addgene NGS Result
GGCCTAACTGGCCAGTGTGGTGGAATTCTGCAGATATCAACAAGTTTGTACAAAAAAGCTGAACGAGAAA
CGTAAAATGATATAAATATCAATATATTAAATTAGATTTTGCATAAAAAACAGACTACATAATACTGTAA
AACACAACATATCCAGTCACTATGGCGGCCGCATTAGGCACCCCAGGCTTTACACTTTATGCTTCCGGCT
CGTATAATGTGTGGATTTTGAGTTAGGATCCGTCGAGATTTTCAGGAGCTAAGGAAGCTAAAATGGAGAA
AAAAATCACTGGATATACCACCGTTGATATATCCCAATGGCATCGTAAAGAACATTTTGAGGCATTTCAG
TCAGTTGCTCAATGTACCTATAACCAGACCGTTCAGCTGGATATTACGGCCTTTTTAAAGACCGTAAAGA
AAAATAAGCACAAGTTTTATCCGGCCTTTATTCACATTCTTGCCCGCCTGATGAATGCTCATCCGGAATT
CCGTATGGCAATGAAAGACGGTGAGCTGGTGATATGGGATAGTGTTCACCCTTGTTACACCGTTTTCCAT
GAGCAAACTGAAACGTTTTCATCGCTCTGGAGTGAATACCACGACGATTTCCGGCAGTTTCTACACATAT
ATTCGCAAGATGTGGCGTGTTACGGTGAAAACCTGGCCTATTTCCCTAAAGGGTTTATTGAGAATATGTT
TTTCGTCTCAGCCAATCCCTGGGTGAGTTTCACCAGTTTTGATTTAAACGTGGCCAATATGGACAACTTC
TTCGCCCCCGTTTTCACCATGGGCAAATATTATACGCAAGGCGACAAGGTGCTGATGCCGCTGGCGATTC
AGGTTCATCATGCCGTTTGTGATGGCTTCCATGTCGGCAGAATGCTTAATGAATTACAACAGTACTGCGA
TGAGTGGCAGGGCGGGGCGTAAAGATCTGGATCCGGCTTACTAAAAGCCAGATAACAGTATGCGTATTTG
CGCGCTGATTTTTGCGGTATAAGAATATATACTGATATGTATACCCGAAGTATGTCAAAAAGAGGTATGC
TATGAAGCAGCGTATTACAGTGACAGTTGACAGCGACAGCTATCAGTTGCTCAAGGCATATATGATGTCA
ATATCTCCGGTCTGGTAAGCACAACCATGCAGAATGAAGCCCGTCGTCTGCGTGCCGAACGCTGGAAAGC
GGAAAATCAGGAAGGGATGGCTGAGGTCGCCCGGTTTATTGAAATGAACGGCTCTTTTGCTGACGAGAAC
AGGGGCTGGTGAAATGCAGTTTAAGGTTTACACCTATAAAAGAGAGAGCCGTTATCGTCTGTTTGTGGAT
GTACAGAGTGATATTATTGACACGCCCGGGCGACGGATGGTGATCCCCCTGGCCAGTGCACGTCTGCTGT
CAGATAAAGTCTCCCGTGAACTTTACCCGGTGGTGCATATCGGGGATGAAAGCTGGCGCATGATGACCAC
CGATATGGCCAGTGTGCCGGTCTCCGTTATCGGGGAAGAAGTGGCTGATCTCAGCCACCGCGAAAATGAC
ATCAAAAACGCCATTAACCTGATGTTCTGGGGAATATAAATGTCAGGCTCCCTTATACACAGCCAGTCTG
CAGGTCGACCATAGTGACTGGATATGTTGTGTTTTACAGTATTATGTAGTCTGTTTTTTATGCAAAATCT
AATTTAATATATTGATATTTATATCATTTTACGTTTCTCGTTCAGCTTTCTTGTACAAAGTGGTTGGCCT
CGGCGGCCAAGCTAGTCGGGGCGGCCGGCCGCTTCGAGCAGACATGATAAGATACATTGATGAGTTTGGA
CAAACCACAACTAGAATGCAGTGAAAAAAATGCTTTATTTGTGAAATTTGTGATGCTATTGCTTTATTTG
TAACCATTATAAGCTGCAATAAACAAGTTAACAACAACAATTGCATTCATTTTATGTTTCAGGTTCAGGG
GGAGGTGTGGGAGGTTTTTTAAAGCAAGTAAAACCTCTACAAATGTGGTAAAATCGATAAGCGCAGCACC
ATGGCCTGAAATAACCTCTGAAAGAGGAACTTGGTTAGCTACCTTCTGAGGCGGAAAGAACCAGCTGTGG
AATGTGTGTCAGTTAGGGTGTGGAAAGTCCCCAGGCTCCCCAGCAGGCAGAAGTATGCAAAGCATGCATC
TCAATTAGTCAGCAACCAGGTGTGGAAAGTCCCCAGGCTCCCCAGCAGGCAGAAGTATGCAAAGCATGCA
TCTCAATTAGTCAGCAACCATAGTCCCGCCCCTAACTCCGCCCATCCCGCCCCTAACTCCGCCCAGTTCC
GCCCATTCTCCGCCCCATGGCTGACTAATTTTTTTTATTTATGCAGAGGCCGAGGCCGCCTCTGCCTCTG
AGCTATTCCAGAAGTAGTGAGGAGGCTTTTTTGGAGGCCTAGGCTTTTGCAAAAAGCTCGATTCTTCTGA
CACTAGCGCCACCATGGCACCCTGCATGCTGCTCCTGCTGTTGGCGGCTGCCCTGGCCCCGACTCAGACC
CGCGCGGGCCCACATTCGCTGAGGTATTTCCACACCGCCGTGTCCCGGCCCGGCCTCGGGAAGCCCCGGT
TCATCTCTGTCGGCTACGTGGACGACACGCAGTTCGTGCGCTTCGACAGCGACGCGGAGAATCCGAGGTA
TGAGCCGCGGGTGCGGTGGATGGAGCAGGTGGAGCCCGAGTATTGGGAGCGGAACACGCAGATCGCCAAG
GGCAATGAGCAGATTTTCCGAGTGAACCTGAGGACCGCGCTGCGCTACTACAACCAGAGCGCGGGCGGCT
CTCACACGTTCCAACGGATGTACGGCTGTGAGGTGGGGTCGGACTGGCGCCTCCTCCGCGGGTACGAGCA
GTACGCATACGACGGCTGCGATTACATCGCCCTGAACGAAGACCTGAAAACGTGGACGGCGGCCGACATG
GCGGCGCTGATCACCAAACACAAGTGGGAGCAGGCTGGTGATGCAGAGAGAGACCGGGCCTACCTGGAGG
GCACGTGCGTGGAGTGGCTCCGCAGATACCTGCAGCTCGGGAACGCGACGCTGCCGCGCACAGATTCCCC
AAAGGCCCATGTGACCCGTCACAGCAGACCTGAAGATAAAGTCACCCTGAGGTGCTGGGCCCTGGGCTTC
TACCCTGCTGACATCACCCTGACCTGGCAGTTGAATGGGGAGGAGCTGACCCAGGACATGGAGCTTGTGG
AGACCAGGCCTGCAGGGGATGGAACCTTCCAGAAGTGGGCATCTGTGGTGGTGCCTCTTGGGAAGGAGCA
GTATTACACATGCCATGTGTACCATCAGGGGCTGCCTGAGCCCCTCACCCTGAGATGGGAGCCTCCTCCA
TCCACTGTCTCCAACACGGTAATCATTGCTGTTCTGGTTGTCCTTGGAGCTGCAATAGTCACTGGAGCTG
TGGTGGCTTTTGTGATGAAGATGAGAAGGAGAAACACAGGTGGAAAAGGAGGGTGAACTCTTGAACCGGT
CATGGCCGCAATAAAATATCTTTATTTTCATTACATCTGTGTGTTGGTTTTTTGTGTGGGATCCGTCGAC
CGATGCCCTTGAGAGCCTTCAACCCAGTCAGCTCCTTCCGGTGGGCGCGGGGCATGACTATCGTCGCCGC
ACTTATGACTGTCTTCTTTATCATGCAACTCGTAGGACAGGTGCCGGCAGCGCTCTTCCGCTTCCTCGCT
CACTGACTCGCTGCGCTCGGTCGTTCGGCTGCGGCGAGCGGTATCAGCTCACTCAAAGGCGGTAATACGG
TTATCCACAGAATCAGGGGATAACGCAGGAAAGAACATGTGAGCAAAAGGCCAGCAAAAGGCCAGGAACC
GTAAAAAGGCCGCGTTGCTGGCGTTTTTCCATAGGCTCCGCCCCCCTGACGAGCATCACAAAAATCGACG
CTCAAGTCAGAGGTGGCGAAACCCGACAGGACTATAAAGATACCAGGCGTTTCCCCCTGGAAGCTCCCTC
GTGCGCTCTCCTGTTCCGACCCTGCCGCTTACCGGATACCTGTCCGCCTTTCTCCCTTCGGGAAGCGTGG
CGCTTTCTCATAGCTCACGCTGTAGGTATCTCAGTTCGGTGTAGGTCGTTCGCTCCAAGCTGGGCTGTGT
GCACGAACCCCCCGTTCAGCCCGACCGCTGCGCCTTATCCGGTAACTATCGTCTTGAGTCCAACCCGGTA
AGACACGACTTATCGCCACTGGCAGCAGCCACTGGTAACAGGATTAGCAGAGCGAGGTATGTAGGCGGTG
CTACAGAGTTCTTGAAGTGGTGGCCTAACTACGGCTACACTAGAAGAACAGTATTTGGTATCTGCGCTCT
GCTGAAGCCAGTTACCTTCGGAAAAAGAGTTGGTAGCTCTTGATCCGGCAAACAAACCACCGCTGGTAGC
GGTGGTTTTTTTGTTTGCAAGCAGCAGATTACGCGCAGAAAAAAAGGATCTCAAGAAGATCCTTTGATCT
TTTCTACGGGGTCTGACGCTCAGTGGAACGAAAACTCACGTTAAGGGATTTTGGTCATGAGATTATCAAA
AAGGATCTTCACCTAGATCCTTTTAAATTAAAAATGAAGTTTTAAATCAATCTAAAGTATATATGAGTAA
ACTTGGTCTGACAGCGGCCGCAAATGCTAAACCACTGCAGTGGTTACCAGTGCTTGATCAGTGAGGCACC
GATCTCAGCGATCTGCCTATTTCGTTCGTCCATAGTGGCCTGACTCCCCGTCGTGTAGATCACTACGATT
CGTGAGGGCTTACCATCAGGCCCCAGCGCAGCAATGATGCCGCGAGAGCCGCGTTCACCGGCCCCCGATT
TGTCAGCAATGAACCAGCCAGCAGGGAGGGCCGAGCGAAGAAGTGGTCCTGCTACTTTGTCCGCCTCCAT
CCAGTCTATGAGCTGCTGTCGTGATGCTAGAGTAAGAAGTTCGCCAGTGAGTAGTTTCCGAAGAGTTGTG
GCCATTGCTACTGGCATCGTGGTATCACGCTCGTCGTTCGGTATGGCTTCGTTCAACTCTGGTTCCCAGC
GGTCAAGCCGGGTCACATGATCACCCATATTATGAAGAAATGCAGTCAGCTCCTTAGGGCCTCCGATCGT
TGTCAGAAGTAAGTTGGCCGCGGTGTTGTCGCTCATGGTAATGGCAGCACTACACAATTCTCTTACCGTC
ATGCCATCCGTAAGATGCTTTTCCGTGACCGGCGAGTACTCAACCAAGTCGTTTTGTGAGTAGTGTATAC
GGCGACCAAGCTGCTCTTGCCCGGCGTCTATACGGGACAACACCGCGCCACATAGCAGTACTTTGAAAGT
GCTCATCATCGGGAATCGTTCTTCGGGGCGGAAAGACTCAAGGATCTTGCCGCTATTGAGATCCAGTTCG
ATATAGCCCACTCTTGCACCCAGTTGATCTTCAGCATCTTTTACTTTCACCAGCGTTTCGGGGTGTGCAA
AAACAGGCAAGCAAAATGCCGCAAAGAAGGGAATGAGTGCGACACGAAAATGTTGGATGCTCATACTCGT
CCTTTTTCAATATTATTGAAGCATTTATCAGGGTTACTAGTACGTCTCTCAAGGATAAGTAAGTAATATT
AAGGTACGGGAGGTATTGGACAGGCCGCAATAAAATATCTTTATTTTCATTACATCTGTGTGTTGGTTTT
TTGGGTAATGACTCCAACTTATTGATAGTGTTTTATGTTCAGATAATGCCCGATGACTTTGTCATGCAGC
TCCACCGATTTTGAGAACGACAGCGACTTCCGTCCCAGCCGTGCCAGGTGCTGCCTCAGATTCAGGTTAT
GCCGCTCAATTCGCTGCGTATATCGCTTGCTGATTACGTGCAGCTTTCCCTTCAGGCGGGATTCATACAG
CGGCCAGCCATCCGTCATCCATATCACCACGTCAAAGGGTGACAGCAGGCTCATAAGACGCCCCAGCGTC
GCCATAGTGCGTTCACCGAATACGTGCGCAACAACCGTCTTCCGGAGACTGTCATACGCGTAAAACAGCC
AGCGCTGGCGCGATTTAGCCCCGACATAGCCCCACTGTTCGTCCATTTCCGCGCAGACGATGACGTCACT
GCCCGGCTGTATGCGCGAGGTTACCGACTGCGGCCTGAGTTTTTTAAGTGACGTAAAATCGTGTTGAGGC
CAACGCCCATAATGCGGGCTGTTGCCCGGCATCCAACGCCATTCATGGCCATATCAATGATTTTCTGGTG
CGTACCGGGTTGAGAAGCGGTGTAAGTGAACTGCAGTTGCCATGTTTTACGGCAGTGAGAGCAGAGATAG
CGCTGATGTCCGGCGGTGCTTTTGCCGTTACGCACCACCCCGTCAGTAGCTGAACAGGAGGGACAGCTGA
TAGAAACAGAAGCCACTGGAGCACCTCAAAAACACCATCATACACTAAATCAGTAAGTTGGCAGCATCAC
CGGTTTTTTGTGTGAATCGATAGTACTAACATACGCTCTCCATCAAAACAAAACGAAACAAAACAAACTA
GCAAAATAGGCTGTCCCCAGTGCAAGTGCAGGTGCCAGAACATTTCTCT
Features (pLannotate 1.2.2; 19 found; start..end, strand, type, name):
     40..164     +  protein_bind   attR1: mutant version of attR; recombination site for the Gateway® LR reaction LR Clonase™
    189..219     +  promoter       lac UV5 promoter: E. coli lac promoter with an "up" mutation
    243..272     +  promoter       cat promoter (fragment): promoter of the E. coli cat gene encoding chloramphenicol acetyltransferase
    273..932     +  CDS            CmR: chloramphenicol acetyltransferase; cat; confers resistance to chloramphenicol
   1111..1269    +  CDS            ccdA (fragment): CCDA_ECO57 - Also known as H, letA. Experimental evidence at protein level: Swiss-Prot protein existence level 1. Antitoxin component of a type II toxin-antitoxin (TA) system which inhibits the post-segregational killing (PSK) of plasmid-free cells, also referred to as a plasmid addiction system. Binds to and blocks the activity of CcdB; will also remove bound CcdB protein from the CcdB-GyrA complex by forming a CcdA-CcdB complex, a process termed rejuvenation. Functions as a transcriptional corepressor for the ccdAB operon, repression also requires CcdB (By similarity). From Escherichia coli
   1274..1576    +  CDS            ccdB: CCDB_ECOLI - Also known as G, letB, letD. Experimental evidence at protein level: Swiss-Prot protein existence level 1. Toxic component of a type II toxin-antitoxin (TA) system, functioning in plasmid maintainence. Responsible for the post- segregational killing (PSK) of plasmid-free cells, also referred to as a plasmid addiction system. Half-life of over 2 hours. Cell killing by CcdB is accompanied by filamentation, defects in chromosome and plasmid segregation, defects in cell division, formation of anucleate cells, decreased DNA synthesis and plasmid loss. Interferes with the activity of DN
   1620..1744    -  protein_bind   attR2: mutant version of attR; recombination site for the Gateway® LR reaction LR Clonase™
   1798..1919    -  polyA_signal   SV40 poly(A) signal: SV40 polyadenylation signal
   1942..2010    -  CDS            large T antigen (fragment): large T antigen from SV40 (simian virus 40)
   2076..2433    +  promoter       SV40 promoter: SV40 enhancer and early promoter
   2464..3483    +  CDS            H2-K1 (fragment): HA1K_MOUSE - Also known as H2-K. Experimental evidence at protein level: Swiss-Prot protein existence level 1. Involved in the presentation of foreign antigens to the immune system. From Mus musculus (Mouse).
   3510..3558    +  polyA_signal   poly(A) signal: synthetic polyadenylation signal
   3564..3696    +  CDS            TcR (fragment): tetracycline efflux protein; tet; confers resistance to tetracycline
   3876..4464    -  rep_origin     ori: high-copy-number ColE1/pMB1/pBR322/pUC origin of replication
   4664..5524    -  CDS            AmpR: β-lactamase confers resistance to ampicillin, carbenicillin, and related antibiotics
   5525..5566    -  promoter       AmpR promoter (fragment): bla
   5629..5673    +  polyA_signal   poly(A) signal (fragment): synthetic polyadenylation signal
   5674..6441    -  mobile_element IS1: prokaryotic transposable element IS1
   6468..6559    +  misc_feature   pause site: RNA polymerase II transcriptional pause signal from the human α2 globin gene
