>Addgene plasmid #49351 | pMPRA3 | analyzer sequence | sequence record 73905
GGCCTAACTGGCCAGTGTGGTGGAATTCTGCAGATATCAACAAGTTTGTACAAAAAAGCTGAACGAGAAA
CGTAAAATGATATAAATATCAATATATTAAATTAGATTTTGCATAAAAAACAGACTACATAATACTGTAA
AACACAACATATCCAGTCACTATGGCGGCCGCATTAGGCACCCCAGGCTTTACACTTTATGCTTCCGGCT
CGTATAATGTGTGGATTTTGAGTTAGGATCCGTCGAGATTTTCAGGAGCTAAGGAAGCTAAAATGGAGAA
AAAAATCACTGGATATACCACCGTTGATATATCCCAATGGCATCGTAAAGAACATTTTGAGGCATTTCAG
TCAGTTGCTCAATGTACCTATAACCAGACCGTTCAGCTGGATATTACGGCCTTTTTAAAGACCGTAAAGA
AAAATAAGCACAAGTTTTATCCGGCCTTTATTCACATTCTTGCCCGCCTGATGAATGCTCATCCGGAATT
CCGTATGGCAATGAAAGACGGTGAGCTGGTGATATGGGATAGTGTTCACCCTTGTTACACCGTTTTCCAT
GAGCAAACTGAAACGTTTTCATCGCTCTGGAGTGAATACCACGACGATTTCCGGCAGTTTCTACACATAT
ATTCGCAAGATGTGGCGTGTTACGGTGAAAACCTGGCCTATTTCCCTAAAGGGTTTATTGAGAATATGTT
TTTCGTCTCAGCCAATCCCTGGGTGAGTTTCACCAGTTTTGATTTAAACGTGGCCAATATGGACAACTTC
TTCGCCCCCGTTTTCACCATGGGCAAATATTATACGCAAGGCGACAAGGTGCTGATGCCGCTGGCGATTC
AGGTTCATCATGCCGTTTGTGATGGCTTCCATGTCGGCAGAATGCTTAATGAATTACAACAGTACTGCGA
TGAGTGGCAGGGCGGGGCGTAAAGATCTGGATCCGGCTTACTAAAAGCCAGATAACAGTATGCGTATTTG
CGCGCTGATTTTTGCGGTATAAGAATATATACTGATATGTATACCCGAAGTATGTCAAAAAGAGGTATGC
TATGAAGCAGCGTATTACAGTGACAGTTGACAGCGACAGCTATCAGTTGCTCAAGGCATATATGATGTCA
ATATCTCCGGTCTGGTAAGCACAACCATGCAGAATGAAGCCCGTCGTCTGCGTGCCGAACGCTGGAAAGC
GGAAAATCAGGAAGGGATGGCTGAGGTCGCCCGGTTTATTGAAATGAACGGCTCTTTTGCTGACGAGAAC
AGGGGCTGGTGAAATGCAGTTTAAGGTTTACACCTATAAAAGAGAGAGCCGTTATCGTCTGTTTGTGGAT
GTACAGAGTGATATTATTGACACGCCCGGGCGACGGATGGTGATCCCCCTGGCCAGTGCACGTCTGCTGT
CAGATAAAGTCTCCCGTGAACTTTACCCGGTGGTGCATATCGGGGATGAAAGCTGGCGCATGATGACCAC
CGATATGGCCAGTGTGCCGGTCTCCGTTATCGGGGAAGAAGTGGCTGATCTCAGCCACCGCGAAAATGAC
ATCAAAAACGCCATTAACCTGATGTTCTGGGGAATATAAATGTCAGGCTCCCTTATACACAGCCAGTCTG
CAGGTCGACCATAGTGACTGGATATGTTGTGTTTTACAGTATTATGTAGTCTGTTTTTTATGCAAAATCT
AATTTAATATATTGATATTTATATCATTTTACGTTTCTCGTTCAGCTTTCTTGTACAAAGTGGTTGGCCT
CGGCGGCCAAGCTAGTCGGGGCGGCCGGCCGCTTCGAGCAGACATGATAAGATACATTGATGAGTTTGGA
CAAACCACAACTAGAATGCAGTGAAAAAAATGCTTTATTTGTGAAATTTGTGATGCTATTGCTTTATTTG
TAACCATTATAAGCTGCAATAAACAAGTTAACAACAACAATTGCATTCATTTTATGTTTCAGGTTCAGGG
GGAGGTGTGGGAGGTTTTTTAAAGCAAGTAAAACCTCTACAAATGTGGTAAAATCGATAAGCGCAGCACC
ATGGCCTGAAATAACCTCTGAAAGAGGAACTTGGTTAGCTACCTTCTGAGGCGGAAAGAACCAGCTGTGG
AATGTGTGTCAGTTAGGGTGTGGAAAGTCCCCAGGCTCCCCAGCAGGCAGAAGTATGCAAAGCATGCATC
TCAATTAGTCAGCAACCAGGTGTGGAAAGTCCCCAGGCTCCCCAGCAGGCAGAAGTATGCAAAGCATGCA
TCTCAATTAGTCAGCAACCATAGTCCCGCCCCTAACTCCGCCCATCCCGCCCCTAACTCCGCCCAGTTCC
GCCCATTCTCCGCCCCATGGCTGACTAATTTTTTTTATTTATGCAGAGGCCGAGGCCGCCTCTGCCTCTG
AGCTATTCCAGAAGTAGTGAGGAGGCTTTTTTGGAGGCCTAGGCTTTTGCAAAAAGCTCGATTCTTCTGA
CACTAGCGCCACCATGGCACCCTGCATGCTGCTCCTGCTGTTGGCGGCTGCCCTGGCCCCGACTCAGACC
CGCGCGGGCCCACATTCGCTGAGGTATTTCCACACCGCCGTGTCCCGGCCCGGCCTCGGGAAGCCCCGGT
TCATCTCTGTCGGCTACGTGGACGACACGCAGTTCGTGCGCTTCGACAGCGACGCGGAGAATCCGAGGTA
TGAGCCGCGGGTGCGGTGGATGGAGCAGGTGGAGCCCGAGTATTGGGAGCGGAACACGCAGATCGCCAAG
GGCAATGAGCAGATTTTCCGAGTGAACCTGAGGACCGCGCTGCGCTACTACAACCAGAGCGCGGGCGGCT
CTCACACGTTCCAACGGATGTACGGCTGTGAGGTGGGGTCGGACTGGCGCCTCCTCCGCGGGTACGAGCA
GTACGCATACGACGGCTGCGATTACATCGCCCTGAACGAAGACCTGAAAACGTGGACGGCGGCCGACATG
GCGGCGCTGATCACCAAACACAAGTGGGAGCAGGCTGGTGATGCAGAGAGAGACCGGGCCTACCTGGAGG
GCACGTGCGTGGAGTGGCTCCGCAGATACCTGCAGCTCGGGAACGCGACGCTGCCGCGCACAGATTCCCC
AAAGGCCCATGTGACCCGTCACAGCAGACCTGAAGATAAAGTCACCCTGAGGTGCTGGGCCCTGGGCTTC
TACCCTGCTGACATCACCCTGACCTGGCAGTTGAATGGGGAGGAGCTGACCCAGGACATGGAGCTTGTGG
AGACCAGGCCTGCAGGGGATGGAACCTTCCAGAAGTGGGCATCTGTGGTGGTGCCTCTTGGGAAGGAGCA
GTATTACACATGCCATGTGTACCATCAGGGGCTGCCTGAGCCCCTCACCCTGAGATGGGAGCCTCCTCCA
TCCACTGTCTCCAACACGGTAATCATTGCTGTTCTGGTTGTCCTTGGAGCTGCAATAGTCACTGGAGCTG
TGGTGGCTTTTGTGATGAAGATGAGAAGGAGAAACACAGGTGGAAAAGGAGGGTGAACTCTTGAACCGGT
CATGGCCGCAATAAAATATCTTTATTTTCATTACATCTGTGTGTTGGTTTTTTGTGTGGGATCCGTCGAC
CGATGCCCTTGAGAGCCTTCAACCCAGTCAGCTCCTTTTCAACCCAGTCAGCTCCTTCCGGTGGGCGCGG
GGCATGACTATCGTCGCCGCACTTATGACTGTCTTCTTTATCATGCAACTCGTAGGACAGGTGCCGGCAG
CGCTCTTCCGCTTCCTCGCTCACTGACTCGCTGCGCTCGGTCGTTCGGCTGCGGCGAGCGGTATCAGCTC
ACTCAAAGGCGGTAATACGGTTATCCACAGAATCAGGGGATAACGCAGGAAAGAACATGTGAGCAAAAGG
CCAGCAAAAGGCCAGGAACCGTAAAAAGGCCGCGTTGCTGGCGTTTTTCCATAGGCTCCGCCCCCCTGAC
GAGCATCACAAAAATCGACGCTCAAGTCAGAGGTGGCGAAACCCGACAGGACTATAAAGATACCAGGCGT
TTCCCCCTGGAAGCTCCCTCGTGCGCTCTCCTGTTCCGACCCTGCCGCTTACCGGATACCTGTCCGCCTT
TCTCCCTTCGGGAAGCGTGGCGCTTTCTCATAGCTCACGCTGTAGGTATCTCAGTTCGGTGTAGGTCGTT
CGCTCCAAGCTGGGCTGTGTGCACGAACCCCCCGTTCAGCCCGACCGCTGCGCCTTATCCGGTAACTATC
GTCTTGAGTCCAACCCGGTAAGACACGACTTATCGCCACTGGCAGCAGCCACTGGTAACAGGATTAGCAG
AGCGAGGTATGTAGGCGGTGCTACAGAGTTCTTGAAGTGGTGGCCTAACTACGGCTACACTAGAAGAACA
GTATTTGGTATCTGCGCTCTGCTGAAGCCAGTTACCTTCGGAAAAAGAGTTGGTAGCTCTTGATCCGGCA
AACAAACCACCGCTGGTAGCGGTGGTTTTTTTGTTTGCAAGCAGCAGATTACGCGCAGAAAAAAAGGATC
TCAAGAAGATCCTTTGATCTTTTCTACGGGGTCTGACGCTCAGTGGAACGAAAACTCACGTTAAGGGATT
TTGGTCATGAGATTATCAAAAAGGATCTTCACCTAGATCCTTTTAAATTAAAAATGAAGTTTTAAATCAA
TCTAAAGTATATATGAGTAAACTTGGTCTGACAGCGGCCGCAAATGCTAAACCACTGCAGTGGTTACCAG
TGCTTGATCAGTGAGGCACCGATCTCAGCGATCTGCCTATTTCGTTCGTCCATAGTGGCCTGACTCCCCG
TCGTGTAGATCACTACGATTCGTGAGGGCTTACCATCAGGCCCCAGCGCAGCAATGATGCCGCGAGAGCC
GCGTTCACCGGCCCCCGATTTGTCAGCAATGAACCAGCCAGCAGGGAGGGCCGAGCGAAGAAGTGGTCCT
GCTACTTTGTCCGCCTCCATCCAGTCTATGAGCTGCTGTCGTGATGCTAGAGTAAGAAGTTCGCCAGTGA
GTAGTTTCCGAAGAGTTGTGGCCATTGCTACTGGCATCGTGGTATCACGCTCGTCGTTCGGTATGGCTTC
GTTCAACTCTGGTTCCCAGCGGTCAAGCCGGGTCACATGATCACCCATATTATGAAGAAATGCAGTCAGC
TCCTTAGGGCCTCCGATCGTTGTCAGAAGTAAGTTGGCCGCGGTGTTGTCGCTCATGGTAATGGCAGCAC
TACACAATTCTCTTACCGTCATGCCATCCGTAAGATGCTTTTCCGTGACCGGCGAGTACTCAACCAAGTC
GTTTTGTGAGTAGTGTATACGGCGACCAAGCTGCTCTTGCCCGGCGTCTATACGGGACAACACCGCGCCA
CATAGCAGTACTTTGAAAGTGCTCATCATCGGGAATCGTTCTTCGGGGCGGAAAGACTCAAGGATCTTGC
CGCTATTGAGATCCAGTTCGATATAGCCCACTCTTGCACCCAGTTGATCTTCAGCATCTTTTACTTTCAC
CAGCGTTTCGGGGTGTGCAAAAACAGGCAAGCAAAATGCCGCAAAGAAGGGAATGAGTGCGACACGAAAA
TGTTGGATGCTCATACTCGTCCTTTTTCAATATTATTGAAGCATTTATCAGGGTTACTAGTACGTCTCTC
AAGGATAAGTAAGTAATATTAAGGTACGGGAGGTATTGGACAGGCCGCAATAAAATATCTTTATTTTCAT
TACATCTGTGTGTTGGTTTTTTGTGTGAATCGATAGTACTAACATACGCTCTCCATCAAAACAAAACGAA
ACAAAACAAACTAGCAAAATAGGCTGTCCCCAGTGCAAGTGCAGGTGCCAGAACATTTCTCT
Features (pLannotate 1.2.2; 18 found; start..end, strand, type, name):
     40..164     +  protein_bind   attR1: mutant version of attR; recombination site for the Gateway® LR reaction LR Clonase™
    189..219     +  promoter       lac UV5 promoter: E. coli lac promoter with an "up" mutation
    243..272     +  promoter       cat promoter (fragment): promoter of the E. coli cat gene encoding chloramphenicol acetyltransferase
    273..932     +  CDS            CmR: chloramphenicol acetyltransferase; cat; confers resistance to chloramphenicol
   1111..1269    +  CDS            ccdA (fragment): CCDA_ECO57 - Also known as H, letA. Experimental evidence at protein level: Swiss-Prot protein existence level 1. Antitoxin component of a type II toxin-antitoxin (TA) system which inhibits the post-segregational killing (PSK) of plasmid-free cells, also referred to as a plasmid addiction system. Binds to and blocks the activity of CcdB; will also remove bound CcdB protein from the CcdB-GyrA complex by forming a CcdA-CcdB complex, a process termed rejuvenation. Functions as a transcriptional corepressor for the ccdAB operon, repression also requires CcdB (By similarity). From Escherichia coli
   1274..1576    +  CDS            ccdB: CCDB_ECOLI - Also known as G, letB, letD. Experimental evidence at protein level: Swiss-Prot protein existence level 1. Toxic component of a type II toxin-antitoxin (TA) system, functioning in plasmid maintainence. Responsible for the post- segregational killing (PSK) of plasmid-free cells, also referred to as a plasmid addiction system. Half-life of over 2 hours. Cell killing by CcdB is accompanied by filamentation, defects in chromosome and plasmid segregation, defects in cell division, formation of anucleate cells, decreased DNA synthesis and plasmid loss. Interferes with the activity of DN
   1620..1744    -  protein_bind   attR2: mutant version of attR; recombination site for the Gateway® LR reaction LR Clonase™
   1798..1919    -  polyA_signal   SV40 poly(A) signal: SV40 polyadenylation signal
   1942..2010    -  CDS            large T antigen (fragment): large T antigen from SV40 (simian virus 40)
   2076..2433    +  promoter       SV40 promoter: SV40 enhancer and early promoter
   2464..3483    +  CDS            H2-K1 (fragment): HA1K_MOUSE - Also known as H2-K. Experimental evidence at protein level: Swiss-Prot protein existence level 1. Involved in the presentation of foreign antigens to the immune system. From Mus musculus (Mouse).
   3510..3558    +  polyA_signal   poly(A) signal: synthetic polyadenylation signal
   3608..3716    +  CDS            TcR (fragment): tetracycline efflux protein; tet; confers resistance to tetracycline
   3896..4484    -  rep_origin     ori: high-copy-number ColE1/pMB1/pBR322/pUC origin of replication
   4684..5544    -  CDS            AmpR: β-lactamase confers resistance to ampicillin, carbenicillin, and related antibiotics
   5545..5586    -  promoter       AmpR promoter (fragment): bla
   5649..5697    +  polyA_signal   poly(A) signal: synthetic polyadenylation signal
   5711..5802    +  misc_feature   pause site: RNA polymerase II transcriptional pause signal from the human α2 globin gene
