[The description below was written by a language model from this plasmid's Addgene catalogue record and pLannotate feature annotations shown in this document.]
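Description:
pMPRA3 is an empty mammalian expression backbone derived from Promega's pGL4, built to receive Massively Parallel Reporter Assay (MPRA) libraries for transient transfection into cultured mammalian cells. The luc2 reporter of the parent vector has been removed and replaced with a cat-ccdB stuffer: a chloramphenicol acetyltransferase gene with its promoter, a ccdA fragment and the ccdB gyrase toxin, annotated as flanked by attR1 and attR2 sites. Because ccdB kills standard E. coli strains, the empty vector is maintained in a ccdB-tolerant strain under chloramphenicol plus ampicillin. Replacing the stuffer with library inserts provides counterselection against uncut or religated backbone. How the stuffer is exchanged is not stated in the record. The plasmid replicates from a high-copy ColE1/pUC-type origin and carries AmpR. The pGL4-type synthetic poly(A) signal and RNA polymerase II pause site upstream of the cloning region reduce read-through transcription into the reporter position, and an SV40 poly(A) signal lies just downstream of the stuffer, although it is annotated on the opposite strand.

A second, synthetic cassette uses the SV40 enhancer/early promoter to drive a truncated mouse H2-Kk MHC class I surface protein, followed by a synthetic poly(A) signal. This marker is displayed on transfected cells, so they can be physically enriched rather than drug-selected, which reduces the contribution of untransfected cells to the assay.

Two sequence records are available. The 5,802 nt reference matches the stated backbone size, while the 6,559 nt repository sequencing result additionally contains an IS1 bacterial transposable element. It is inserted into the synthetic poly(A) signal upstream of the pause site, consistent with the depositor comment. The distributed stock may therefore carry this insertion.
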