Addgene plasmid #49351: pMPRA3
Purpose: (Empty Backbone) Backbone for transient transfection of Massively Parallel Reporter Assay (MPRA) libraries, pSV40-H2Kk for physical selection of transfected cells
Depositing lab: Tarjei Mikkelsen. Depositing organization: Broad Institute. Publication: Massively parallel reporter assays in cultured Mammalian cells. Melnikov A, Zhang X, Rogov P, Wang L, Mikkelsen TS. J Vis Exp. 2014 Aug 17;(90). doi: 10.3791/51719. PubMed 25177895.
Backbone
  Vector backbone: pGL4
  Backbone manufacturer: Promega
  Backbone size (bp): 5802
  Modifications to backbone: Removed luc2 gene. Inserted cat-ccdB and SV40-H2Kk cassettes.
  Vector type: Mammalian Expression
  Selectable markers: Truncated H2Kk cell surface receptor
Growth in bacteria
  Bacterial resistance: Chloramphenicol and Ampicillin, 25 & 100 μg/mL
  Growth temperature: 37°C
  Growth strain: ccdB Survival
  Copy number: High Copy
Resource information
  A portion of this plasmid was derived from a plasmid made by: Promega and Genscript (synthetic SV40-H2Kk insert)
Terms and licenses: Academic/Nonprofit Terms; Industry Terms: Not Available to Industry
Depositor comments: Addgene sequencing detected an IS1 transposable element
How to cite: pMPRA3 was a gift from Tarjei Mikkelsen (Addgene plasmid # 49351)
