>Addgene plasmid #49351 | pMPRA3 | addgene partial sequence | sequence record 75537 | RVprimer3
TTCTCTGGCCTAACTGGCCAGTGTGGTGGAATTCTGCAGATATCAACAAGTTTGTACAAAAAAGCTGAAC
GAGAAACGTAAAATGATATAAATATCAATATATTAAATTAGATTTTGCATAAAAAACAGACTACATAATA
CTGTAAAACACAACATATCCAGTCACTATGGCGGCCGCATTAGGCACCCCAGGCTTTACACTTTATGCTT
CCGGCTCGTATAATGTGTGGATTTTGAGTTAGGATCCGTCGAGATTTTCAGGAGCTAAGGAAGCTAAAAT
GGAGAAAAAAATCACTGGATATACCACCGTTGATATATCCCAATGGCATCGTAAAGAACATTTTGAGGCA
TTTCAGTCAGTTGCTCAATGTACCTATAACCAGACCGTTCAGCTGGATATTACGGCCTTTTTAAAGACCG
TAAAGAAAAATAAGCACAAGTTTTATCCGGCCTTTATTCACATTCTTGCCCGCCTGATGAATGCTCATCC
GGAATTCCGTATGGCAATGAAAGACGGTGAGCTGGTGATATGGGATAGTGTTCACCCTTGTTACACCGTT
TTCCATGAGCAAACTGAAACGTTTTCATCGCTCTGGAGTGAATACCACGACGATTTCCGGCAGTTTCTAC
ACATATATTCGCAAGATGTGGCGTGTTACGGTGAAAACCTGGCCTATTTCCCTAAAGGGTTTATTGAGAA
TATGTTTTTCGTCTCAGCCAATCCCTGGGTGAGTTTCACCAGTTTTGATTTAAACGTGGCCAATATGGAC
AACTTCTTCGCCCCCGTTTTCACCATGGGCAAATATTATACGCAAGGCGACAAGGTGCTGATGCCGCTGG
CGATTCAGGTTCATCATGCCGTTTGTGATGGCTTCCATGTCGGCAGAATGCTTAATGAATTACAACAGTA
CTGCGATGAGTGGCAGGGCGGGGCGTAAAGATCTGGATCCGGCTTACTAAAAGCCA
