>Addgene plasmid #49351 | pMPRA3 | addgene partial sequence | sequence record 75540 | EBV-rev
CGGCCGGCCGCCCCGACTAGCTTGGCCGCCGAGGCCAACCACTTTGTACAAGAAAGCTGAACGAGAAACG
TAAAATGATATAAATATCAATATATTAAATTAGATTTTGCATAAAAAACAGACTACATAATACTGTAAAA
CACAACATATCCAGTCACTATGGTCGACCTGCAGACTGGCTGTGTATAAGGGAGCCTGACATTTATATTC
CCCAGAACATCAGGTTAATGGCGTTTTTGATGTCATTTTCGCGGTGGCTGAGATCAGCCACTTCTTCCCC
GATAACGGAGACCGGCACACTGGCCATATCGGTGGTCATCATGCGCCAGCTTTCATCCCCGATATGCACC
ACCGGGTAAAGTTCACGGGAGACTTTATCTGACAGCAGACGTGCACTGGCCAGGGGGATCACCATCCGTC
GCCCGGGCGTGTCAATAATATCACTCTGTACATCCACAAACAGACGATAACGGCTCTCTCTTTTATAGGT
GTAAACCTTAAACTGCATTTCACCAGCCCCTGTTCTCGTCAGCAAAAGAGCCGTTCATTTCAATAAACCG
GGCGACCTCAGCCATCCCTTCCTGATTTTCCGCTTTCCAGCGTTCGGCACGCAGACGACGGGCTTCATTC
TGCATGGTTGTGCTTACCAGACCGGAGATATTGACATCATATATGCCTTGAGCAACTGATAGCTGTCGCT
GTCAACTGTCACTGTAATACGCTGCTTCATAGCATACCTCTTTTTGACATACTTCGGGTATACATATCAG
TATATATTCTTATACCGCA
