>Addgene plasmid #49351 | pMPRA3 | addgene partial sequence | sequence record 78120 | Tet-internal-R 5'-aaggagctgactgggttgaag-3'
AAAAACCAACACACAGATGTAATGAAAATAAAGATATTTTATTGCGGCCATGACCGGTTCAAGAGTTCAC
CCTCCTTTTCCACCTGTGTTTCTCCTTCTCATCTTCATCACAAAAGCCACCACAGCTCCAGTGACTATTG
CAGCTCCAAGGACAACCAGAACAGCAATGATTACCGTGTTGGAGACAGTGGATGGAGGAGGCTCCCATCT
CAGGGTGAGGGGCTCAGGCAGCCCCTGATGGTACACATGGCATGTGTAATACTGCTCCTTCCCAAGAGGC
ACCACCACAGATGCCCACTTCTGGAAGGTTCCATCCCCTGCAGGCCTGGTCTCCACAAGCTCCATGTCCT
GGGTCAGCTCCTCCCCATTCAACTGCCAGGTCAGGGTGATGTCAGCAGGGTAGAAGCCCAGGGCCCAGCA
CCTCAGGGTGACTTTATCTTCAGGTCTGCTGTGACGGGTCACATGGGCCTTTGGGGAATCTGTGCGCGGC
AGCGTCGCGTTCCCGAGCTGCAGGTATCTGCGGAGCCACTCCACGCACGTGCCCTCCAGGTAGGCCCGGT
CTCTCTCTGCATCACCAGCCTGCTCCCACTTGTGTTTGGTGATCAGCGCCGCCATGTCGGCCGCCGTCCA
CGTTTTCAGGTCTTCGTTCAGGGCGATGTAATCGCAGCCGTCGTATGCGTACTGCTCGTACCCGCGGAGG
AGGCGCCAGTCCGACCCCACCTCACAGCCGTACATCCGTTGGAACGTGTGAGAGCCGCCCGCGCTCTGGT
TGTAGTAGCGCAGCGCGGTCCTCAGGTTCACTCGGAAAATCTGCTCATTGCCCTTGGCGATCTGCGTGTT
CCGCTCCCAATACTCGGGCTCCACCTGCTCCATCCACCGCACCCGCGGCTCATAC
